Addgene plasmid #225690: pLenti-rTetR(SE)-KRAB-2A-mTurquoise
Purpose: Lentiviral expression of rTetR(SE) fused to ZNF10 KRAB and mTurquoise-NLS
Depositing lab: Lacra Bintu. Depositing organization: Stanford University. Publication: The H3.3 K36M oncohistone disrupts the establishment of epigenetic memory through loss of DNA methylation. Sinha J, Nickels JF, Thurm AR, Ludwig CH, Archibald BN, Hinks MM, Wan J, Fang D, Bintu L. bioRxiv [Preprint]. 2023 Oct 14:2023.10.13.562147. doi: 10.1101/2023.10.13.562147. PubMed 37873347.
Backbone
  Vector backbone: pLenti
  Vector type: Mammalian Expression, Lentiviral, Synthetic Biology
Growth in bacteria
  Bacterial resistance: Ampicillin, 100 μg/mL
  Growth temperature: 37°C
  Growth strain: NEB Stable
  Copy number: Unknown
Gene/Insert
  Gene/Insert name: rTetR-ZNF10 KRAB
  Species: H. sapiens (human), Synthetic
  Tag / fusion protein: T2A-mTurquoise (C terminal on insert); 3xFLAG (C terminal on insert)
Terms and licenses: Academic/Nonprofit Terms; Industry Terms: Not Available to Industry
How to cite: pLenti-rTetR(SE)-KRAB-2A-mTurquoise was a gift from Lacra Bintu (Addgene plasmid # 225690 ; http://n2t.net/addgene:225690 ; RRID:Addgene_225690)
