[The description below was written by a language model from this plasmid's Addgene catalogue record and pLannotate feature annotations shown in this document.]
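Description:
pLenti-rTetR(SE)-KRAB-2A-mTurquoise is an 8.8 kb lentiviral transfer plasmid for mammalian expression of a doxycycline-controlled synthetic transcriptional repressor. It is maintained in bacteria through a high-copy ColE1/pUC-type origin and an ampicillin resistance gene (β-lactamase). The viral portion has the layout of a CMV-driven HIV-1 vector. A CMV enhancer/promoter sits upstream of a truncated 5' LTR to drive genomic RNA production in packaging cells. It is followed by the Ψ packaging signal with a partial gag fragment, the Rev response element for Rev-dependent nuclear export, and the cPPT/CTS. A second truncated LTR, annotated with an adjacent nef fragment, closes the vector genome downstream of the cargo.

The payload is driven by the constitutive human EF-1α promoter. The open reading frame begins with rTetR(SE), a reverse Tet repressor DNA-binding domain that the annotation software matches as a fragment of rtTA3. This is followed by a 3xFLAG epitope and the KRAB repression domain of human ZNF10. According to the catalogue entry, a T2A peptide then separates this fusion from mTurquoise carrying an SV40 nuclear localization signal; the T2A itself is not annotated in the feature table. Transduced cells are therefore marked by nuclear cyan fluorescence while producing the repressor as a separate protein. A single loxP site lies after the coding sequence, and a WPRE enhances transcript expression.

Because reverse TetR binds tet operator sites in the presence of doxycycline, the construct allows inducible recruitment of KRAB to TetO-bearing reporter genes. The associated publication points to its use in studying the establishment of gene silencing and epigenetic memory.
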