Features (pLannotate 1.2.2; 24 found; start..end, strand, type, name):
      1..589     +  rep_origin     ori: high-copy-number ColE1/pMB1/pBR322/pUC origin of replication
    651..831     -  LTR            5' LTR (truncated): truncated 5' long terminal repeat (LTR) from HIV-1
    838..1338    -  CDS            nef (fragment): NEF_HV1LA - Experimental evidence at protein level: Swiss-Prot protein existence level 1. Extracellular Nef protein targets CD4(+) T-lymphocytes for apoptosis by interacting with CXCR4 surface receptors. From Human immunodeficiency virus type 1 group M subtype B (isolate Lai) (HIV-1).
   1340..1359    -  misc_feature   MCS (fragment): pBluescript multiple cloning site
   1360..1948    -  misc_feature   WPRE: woodchuck hepatitis virus posttranscriptional regulatory element
   1948..1971    -  misc_feature   MCS (fragment): pBluescript multiple cloning site
   2004..2037    -  protein_bind   loxP: Cre-mediated recombination occurs in the 8-bp core sequence (GCATACAT). Cre recombinase
   2060..2080    -  CDS            SV40 NLS: nuclear localization signal of SV40 (simian virus 40) large T antigen
   2099..2815    -  CDS            mTurquoise: mTurquoise is a basic (constitutively fluorescent) cyan fluorescent protein published in 2010, derived from Aequorea victoria. It has low acid sensitivity.
   2879..3064    -  CDS            KRAB: Krüppel-associated box (KRAB) transcriptional repression domain from the human zinc finger protein ZNF10 (Margolin et al., 1994)
   3113..3178    -  CDS            3xFLAG: three tandem FLAG® epitope tags, followed by an enterokinase cleavage site
   3180..3799    -  CDS            rtTA3 (fragment): reverse tetracycline transactivator 3 activates expression from Tet-responsive promoters in the presence of doxycycline
   3810..4981    -  promoter       EF-1α promoter: strong constitutive promoter for human elongation factor EF-1α
   5092..5209    -  misc_feature   cPPT/CTS: central polypurine tract and central termination sequence of HIV-1
   5259..5359    -  CDS            Rev (fragment): human immunodeficiency virus 1 (HIV-1) Rev protein; rev; enhances nuclear export of unspliced and incompletely spliced viral mRNAs
   5736..5969    -  misc_feature   RRE: The Rev response element (RRE) of HIV-1 allows for Rev-dependent mRNA export from the nucleus to the cytoplasm.
   6144..6482    -  CDS            HIV-1 gag (fragment): gag protein from human immunodeficiency virus 1; gag
   6466..6591    -  misc_feature   HIV-1 Ψ: packaging signal of human immunodeficiency virus type 1
   6638..6818    -  LTR            5' LTR (truncated): truncated 5' long terminal repeat (LTR) from HIV-1
   6836..7035    -  promoter       CMV promoter: human cytomegalovirus (CMV) immediate early promoter
   7036..7415    -  enhancer       CMV enhancer: human cytomegalovirus immediate early enhancer
   7570..7622    +  misc_feature   bom (fragment): basis of mobility region from pBR322
   7681..7785    +  promoter       AmpR promoter: bla
   7786..8646    +  CDS            AmpR: β-lactamase; bla; confers resistance to ampicillin, carbenicillin, and related antibiotics
>Addgene plasmid #225690 | pLenti-rTetR(SE)-KRAB-2A-mTurquoise | addgene full sequence | sequence record 449902 | Addgene NGS Result
TTGAGATCCTTTTTTTCTGCGCGTAATCTGCTGCTTGCAAACAAAAAAACCACCGCTACCAGCGGTGGTT
TGTTTGCCGGATCAAGAGCTACCAACTCTTTTTCCGAAGGTAACTGGCTTCAGCAGAGCGCAGATACCAA
ATACTGTTCTTCTAGTGTAGCCGTAGTTAGGCCACCACTTCAAGAACTCTGTAGCACCGCCTACATACCT
CGCTCTGCTAATCCTGTTACCAGTGGCTGCTGCCAGTGGCGATAAGTCGTGTCTTACCGGGTTGGACTCA
AGACGATAGTTACCGGATAAGGCGCAGCGGTCGGGCTGAACGGGGGGTTCGTGCACACAGCCCAGCTTGG
AGCGAACGACCTACACCGAACTGAGATACCTACAGCGTGAGCTATGAGAAAGCGCCACGCTTCCCGAAGG
GAGAAAGGCGGACAGGTATCCGGTAAGCGGCAGGGTCGGAACAGGAGAGCGCACGAGGGAGCTTCCAGGG
GGAAACGCCTGGTATCTTTATAGTCCTGTCGGGTTTCGCCACCTCTGACTTGAGCGTCGATTTTTGTGAT
GCTCGTCAGGGGGGCGGAGCCTATGGAAAAACGCCAGCAACGCGGCCTTTTTACGGTTCCTGGCCTTTTG
CTGGCCTTTTGCTCACATGCTGCTAGAGATTTTCCACACTGACTAAAAGGGTCTGAGGGATCTCTAGTTA
CCAGAGTCACACAACAGACGGGCACACACTACTTGAAGCACTCAAGGCAAGCTTTATTGAGGCTTAAGCA
GTGGGTTCCCTAGTTAGCCAGAGAGCTCCCAGGCTCAGATCTGGTCTAACCAGAGAGACCCAGTACAGTC
CGGATGCAGCTCTCGGGCCATGTGATGAAATGCTAGGCGGCTGTCAAACCTCCACTCTAATACTTCTCTC
TCCGGGTCATCCATCCCATGCAGGCTCACAGGGTGTAACAAGCGGGTGTTCTCTCCTTCATTGGCTTCTT
CTACCTTCTCTTGCTCAACTGGTACTAGCTTGTAGCACCATCCAAAGGTCAGTGGATATCTGATCCCTGG
CCCTGGTGTGTAGTTCTGCCAATCAGGGAAGTAGCCTTGTGTGTGGTAGATCCACAGATCAAGGATATCT
TGTCTTCGTTGGGAGTGAATTAGCCCTTCCAGTCCCCCCTTTTCTTTTAAAAAGTGGCTAAGATCTACAG
CTGCCTTGTAAGTCATTGGTCTTAAAGGTACCTGAGGTGTGACTGGAAAACCCACCTCCTCCTCCTCTTG
TGCTTCTAGCCAGGCACAATCAGCATTGGTAGCTGCTGTATTGCTACTTGTGATTGCTCCATGTTTTTCT
AGGTCTCGATCGAGGTCGACGGTATCGATGCGGGGAGGCGGCCCAAAGGGAGATCCGACTCGTCTGAGGG
CGAAGGCGAAGACGCGGAAGAGGCCGCAGAGCCGGCAGCAGGCCGCGGGAAGGAAGGTCCGCTGGATTGA
GGGCCGAAGGGACGTAGCAGAAGGACGTCCCGCGCAGAATCCAGGTGGCAACACAGGCGAGCAGCCAAGG
AAAGGACGATGATTTCCCCGACAACACCACGGAATTGTCAGTGCCCAACAGCCGAGCCCCTGTCCAGCAG
CGGGCAAGGCAGGCGGCGATGAGTTCCGCCGTGGCAATAGGGAGGGGGAAAGCGAAAGTCCCGGAAAGGA
GCTGACAGGTGGTGGCAATGCCCCAACCAGTGGGGGTTGCGTCAGCAAACACAGTGCACACCACGCCACG
TTGCCTGACAACGGGCCACAACTCCTCATAAAGAGACAGCAACCAGGATTTATACAAGGAGGAGAAAATG
AAAGCCATACGGGAAGCAATAGCATGATACAAAGGCATTAAAGCAGCGTATCCACATAGCGTAAAAGGAG
CAACATAGTTAAGAATACCAGTCAATCTTTCACAAATTTTGTAATCCAGAGGTTGATTATCGATAAGCTT
GATATCGAATTGTACCTAGTGGAACCGGAACCCTTAAACATGTATAACTTCGTATAATGTATGCTATACG
AAGTTATTAGGTCCCTCGACGAATTCTTATACCTTTCTCTTCTTTTTTGGGCTACCGCTGCCGCTACCCT
TGTACAGCTCGTCCATGCCGAGAGTGATCCCGGCGGCGGTCACGAACTCCAGCAGGACCATGTGATCGCG
CTTCTCGTTGGGGTCTTTGCTCAGCTTGGACTGGGTGCTCAGGTAGTGGTTGTCGGGCAGCAGCACGGGG
CCGTCGCCGATGGGGGTGTTCTGCTGGTAGTGGTCGGCGAGCTGCACGCCGCCGTCCTCGATGTTGTGGC
GGATCTTGAAGTTGGCCTTGATGCCGTTCTTCTGCTTGTCGGCGGTGATATAGACGTTGTCGCTGATGTA
GTTGTACTCCAGCTTGTGCCCCAGGATGTTGCCGTCCTCCTTGAAGTCGATGCCCTTCAGCTCGATGCGG
TTCACCAGGGTGTCGCCCTCGAACTTCACCTCGGCGCGGGTCTTGTAGTTGCCGTCGTCCTTGAAGAAGA
TGGTGCGCTCCTGGACGTAGCCTTCGGGCATGGCGGACTTGAAGAAGTCGTGCTGCTTCATGTGGTCGGG
GTAGCGGGCGAAGCACTGCACGCCCCAGGACAGGGTGGTCACGAGGGTGGGCCAGGGCACGGGCAGCTTG
CCGGTGGTGCAGATGAACTTCAGGGTCAGCTTGCCGTAGGTGGCATCGCCCTCGCCCTCGCCGGACACGC
TGAACTTGTGGCCGTTTACGTCGCCGTCCAGCTCGACCAGGATGGGCACCACCCCGGTGAACAGCTCCTC
GCCCTTGCTCACCATTGGGCCAGGATTCTCCTCGACATCTCCGCAAGTTAGGAGGCTTCCCCTTCCCTCT
CCAGATCCGGGCTCTTCTCCCTTCTCCAACCGGAGGATCACATCTGGCTTAGTAAGCTGATAACCCAAGG
AAACCAGGTTCTTATAGTTCTCCAGCATCACATTTCTGTACACGATCTGCTGAGCAGTGTCCAGCAGCTT
CCACTCCTCCCTGGTGAAGTCCACAAATACATCCTTGAAGGTCACCAGTGTCCGGGACCAGGCAGTTAGT
GACTTAGCATCGGAGCCTGATCCGGATCCACCCTTGTCATCGTCATCCTTGTAGTCGATGTCATGATCTT
TATAATCACCGTCATGGTCTTTGTAGTCACCGCCGCTTTCGCACTTTAGCTGTTTCTCCAGGCCACATAT
GATTAGTTCCAGGCCGAAAAGGAAGGCAGGTTCGGCTCCCTGCCGGTCGAACAGCTCAATTGCTTGTTTC
AGAAGTGGGGGCATAGAATCGGTGGTAGGTGTCTCTCTTTCCTCTTTTGCTACTTGATGCTCCTGTTCCT
CCAATACGCAGCCCAGTGTAAAGTGGCCCACGGCGGACAGAGCGTACAGTGCGTTCTCCAGGGAGAAGCC
TTGCTGACACAGGAACGCGAGCTGATTTTCCAGGGTTTCGTACTGTTTCTCTGTTGGGCGGGTGCCGAGA
TGCACTTTAGCCCCGTCGCGATGTGAGAGGAGAGCACAGCGGTATGACTTGGCGTTGTTCCGCAGAAAGT
CTTGCCATGACTCGGGTTCCAGGGGGCAGGAGTGGGTATGATGCCTGTCCAGCATCTCGATTGGCAGGGC
ATCGAGCAGGGCCCGCTTGTTCTTCACGTGCCAGTACAGGGTAGGCTGCTCAACTCCCAGCTTTTGAGCG
AGTTTCCTTGTCGTCAGGCCTTCGATACCGACACCATTGAGTAATTCCAGAGCTCCGTTTATTATTTTGC
TCTTGTCCAGTCTAGACATGGTGGCTAGCTCACGACACCTGAAATGGAAGAAAAAAACTTTGAACCACTG
TCTGAGGCTTGAGAATGAACCAAGATCCAAACTCAAAAAGGGCAAATTCCAAGGAGAATTACATCAAGTG
CCAAGCTGGCCTAACTTCAGTCTCCACCCACTCAGTGTGGGGAAACTCCATCGCATAAAACCCCTCCCCC
CAACCTAAAGACGACGTACTCCAAAAGCGCGAGAACTAATCGAGGTGCCTGGACGGCGCCCGGTACTCCG
TGGAGTCACATGAAGCGACGGCTGAGGACGGAAAGGCCCTTTTCCTTTGTGTGGGTGACTCACCCGCCCG
CTCTCCCGAGCGCCGCGTCCTCCATTTTGAGCTCCCTGCAGCAGGGCCGGGAAGCGGCCATCTTTCCGCT
CACGCAACTGGTGCCGACCGGGCCAGCCTTGCCGCCCAGGGCGGGGCGATACACGGCGGCGCGAGGCCAG
GCACCAGAGCAGGCCGGCCAGCTTGAGACTACCCCCGTCCGATTCTCGGTGGCCGCGCTCGCAGGCCCCG
CCTCGCCGAACATGTGCGCTGGGACGCACGGGCCCCGTCGCCGCCCGCGGCCCCAAAAACCGAAATACCA
GTGTGCAGATCTTGGCCCGCATTTACAAGACTATCTTGCCAGAAAAAAAGCGTCGCAGCAGGTCATCAAA
AATTTTAAATGGCTAGAGACTTATCGAAAGCAGCGAGACAGGCGCGAAGGTGCCACCAGATTCGCACGCG
GCGGCCCCAGCGCCCAGGCCAGGCCTCAACTCAAGCACGAGGCGAAGGGGCTCCTTAAGCGCAAGGCCTC
GAACTCTCCCACCCACTTCCAACCCGAAGCTCGGGATCAAGAATCACGTACTGCAGCCAGGTGGAAGTAA
TTCAAGGCACGCAAGGGCCATAACCCGTAAAGAGGCCAGGCCCGCGGGAACCACACACGGCACTTACCTG
TGTTCTGGCGGCAAACCCGTTGCGAAAAAGAACGTTCACGGCGACTACTGCACTTATATACGGTTCTCCC
CCACCCTCGGGAAAAAGGCGGAGCCAGTACACGACATCACTTTCCCAGTTTACCCCGCGCCACCTTCTCT
AGGCACCGGTTCAATTGCCGACCCCTCCCCCCAACTTCTCGGGGACTGTGGGCGATGTGCGCTCTGCCCA
CTGACGGGCACATGCATGGCGGTAATACGGTTATCCACGCGGCCGCCTGAGTCAAATGGGATCTCTAGAG
CGGGCCCGGTACTAACCAAACTGGATCTCTGCTGTCCCTGTAATAAACCCGAAAATTTTGAATTTTTGTA
ATTTGTTTTTGTAATTCTTTAGTTTGTATGTCTGTTGCTATTATGTCTACTATTCTTTCCCCTGCACTGT
ACCCCCCAATCCCCCCTTTTCTTTTAAAATTGTGGATGAATACTGCCATTTGTCTGCAGAATTGGCGCAC
GCAGTGCCGATCCGTTCACTAATCGAATGGATCTGTCTCTGTCTCTCTCTCCACCTTCTTCTTCTATTCC
TTCGGGCCTGTCGGGTCCCCTCGGGGTTGGGAGGTGGGTCTGAAACGATAATGGTGAATATCCCTGCCTA
ACTCTATTCACTATAGAAAGTACAGCAAAAACTATTCTTAAACCTACCAAGCCTCCTACTATCATTATGA
ATAATTTTATATACCACAGCCAATTTGTTATGTTAAACCAATTCCACAAACTTGCCCATTTATCTAATTC
CAATAATTCTTGTTCATTCTTTTCTTGCTGGTTTTGCGATTCTTCAATTAAGGAGTGTATTAAGCTTGTG
TAATTGTTAATTTCTCTGTCCCACTCCATCCAGGTCGTGTGATTCCAAATCTGTTCCAGAGATTTATTAC
TCCAACTAGCATTCCAAGGCACAGCAGTGGTGCAAATGAGTTTTCCAGAGCAACCCCAAATCCCCAGGAG
CTGTTGATCCTTTAGGTATCTTTCCACAGCCAGGATTCTTGCCTGGAGCTGCTTGATGCCCCAGACTGTG
AGTTGCAACAGATGCTGTTGCGCCTCAATAGCCCTCAGCAAATTGTTCTGCTGCTGCACTATACCAGACA
ATAATTGTCTGGCCTGTACCGTCAGCGTCATTGACGCTGCGCCCATAGTGCTTCCTGCTGCTCCCAAGAA
CCCAAGGAACAAAGCTCCTATTCCCACTGCTCTTTTTTCTCTCTGCACCACTCTTCTCTTTGCCTTGGTG
GGTGCTACTCCTAATGGTTCAATTTTTACTACTTTATATTTATATAATTCACTTCTCCAATTGTCCCTCA
TATCTCCTCCTCCAGGTCTGAAGATCAGCGGCCGGCCGCTTGCTGTGCGGTGGTCTTACTTTTGTTTTGC
TCTTCCTCTATCTTGTCTAAAGCTTCCTTGGTGTCTTTTATCTCTATCCTTTGATGCACACAATAGAGGG
TTGCTACTGTATTATATAATGATCTAAGTTCTTCTGATCCTGTCTGAAGGGATGGTTGTAGCTGTCCCAG
TATTTGTCTACAGCCTTCTGATGTTTCTAACAGGCCAGGATTAACTGCGAATCGTTCTAGCTCCCTGCTT
GCCCATACTATATGTTTTAATTTATATTTTTTCTTTCCCCCTGGCCTTAACCGAATTTTTTCCCATCGCG
ATCTAATTCTCCCCCGCTTAATACTGACGCTCTCGCACCCATCTCTCTCCTTCTAGCCTCCGCTAGTCAA
AATTTTTGGCGTACTCACCAGTCGCCGCCCCTCGCCTCTTGCCGTGCGCGCTTCAGCAAGCCGAGTCCTG
CGTCGAGAGAGCTCCTCTGGTTTCCCTTTCGCTTTCAAGTCCCTGTTCGGGCGCCACTGCTAGAGATTTT
CCACACTGACTAAAAGGGTCTGAGGGATCTCTAGTTACCAGAGTCACACAACAGACGGGCACACACTACT
TGAAGCACTCAAGGCAAGCTTTATTGAGGCTTAAGCAGTGGGTTCCCTAGTTAGCCAGAGAGCTCCCAGG
CTCAGATCTGGTCTAACCAGAGAGACCCAGTACAGGCAAAACGCGCTGCTTATATAGACCTCCCACCGTA
CACGCCTACCGCCCATTTGCGTCAATGGGGCGGAGTTGTTACGACATTTTGGAAAGTCCCGTTGATTTTG
GTGCCAAAACAAACTCCCATTGACGTCAATGGGGTGGAGACTTGGAAATCCCCGTGAGTCAAACCGCTAT
CCACGCCCATTGATGTACTGCCAAAACCGCATCACCATGGTAATAGCGATGACTAATACGTAGATGTACT
GCCAAGTAGGAAAGTCCCATAAGGTCATGTACTGGGCATAATGCCAGGCGGGCCATTTACCGTCATTGAC
GTCAATAGGGGGCGTACTTGGCATATGATACACTTGATGTACTGCCAAGTGGGCAGTTTACCGTAAATAC
TCCACCCATTGACGTCAATGGAAAGTCCCTATTGGCGTTACTATGGGAACATACGTCATTATTGACGTCA
ATGGGCGGGGGTCGTTGGGCGGTCAGCCAGGCGGGCCATTTACCGTAAGTTATGTAACGCGGAACTCCAT
ATATGGGCTATGAACTAATGACCCCGTAATTGATTACTATTAATAACTAGTCAATAATCAATGTCAACGC
GTATATCTGGCCCGTACATCGCGAAGCAGCGCAAAACGCCTAACCCTAAGCAGATTCTTCATGCAATTGT
CGGTCAAGCCTTGCCTTGTTGTAGCTTAAATTTTGCTCGCGCACTACTCAGCGACCTCCAACACACAAGC
AGGGAGCAGATACTGGCTTAACTATGCGGCATCAGAGCAGATTGTACTGAGAGTGCACCATAGGGGATCG
GGAGATCTCCCGATCCGTCGACGTCAGGTGGCACTTTTCGGGGAAATGTGCGCGGAACCCCTATTTGTTT
ATTTTTCTAAATACATTCAAATATGTATCCGCTCATGAGACAATAACCCTGATAAATGCTTCAATAATAT
TGAAAAAGGAAGAGTATGAGTATTCAACATTTCCGTGTCGCCCTTATTCCCTTTTTTGCGGCATTTTGCC
TTCCTGTTTTTGCTCACCCAGAAACGCTGGTGAAAGTAAAAGATGCTGAAGATCAGTTGGGTGCACGAGT
GGGTTACATCGAACTGGATCTCAACAGCGGTAAGATCCTTGAGAGTTTTCGCCCCGAAGAACGTTTTCCA
ATGATGAGCACTTTTAAAGTTCTGCTATGTGGCGCGGTATTATCCCGTATTGACGCCGGGCAAGAGCAAC
TCGGTCGCCGCATACACTATTCTCAGAATGACTTGGTTGAGTACTCACCAGTCACAGAAAAGCATCTTAC
GGATGGCATGACAGTAAGAGAATTATGCAGTGCTGCCATAACCATGAGTGATAACACTGCGGCCAACTTA
CTTCTGACAACGATCGGAGGACCGAAGGAGCTAACCGCTTTTTTGCACAACATGGGGGATCATGTAACTC
GCCTTGATCGTTGGGAACCGGAGCTGAATGAAGCCATACCAAACGACGAGCGTGACACCACGATGCCTGT
AGCAATGGCAACAACGTTGCGCAAACTATTAACTGGCGAACTACTTACTCTAGCTTCCCGGCAACAATTA
ATAGACTGGATGGAGGCGGATAAAGTTGCAGGACCACTTCTGCGCTCGGCCCTTCCGGCTGGCTGGTTTA
TTGCTGATAAATCTGGAGCCGGTGAGCGTGGGTCTCGCGGTATCATTGCAGCACTGGGGCCAGATGGTAA
GCCCTCCCGTATCGTAGTTATCTACACGACGGGGAGTCAGGCAACTATGGATGAACGAAATAGACAGATC
GCTGAGATAGGTGCCTCACTGATTAAGCATTGGTAACTGTCAGACCAAGTTTACTCATATATACTTTAGA
TTGATTTAAAACTTCATTTTTAATTTAAAAGGATCTAGGTGAAGATCCTTTTTGATAATCTCATGACCAA
AATCCCTTAACGTGAGTTTTCGTTCCACTGAGCGTCAGACCCCGTAGAAAAGATCAAAGGATCTTC
